Addgene plasmid #77809: MPP2 gRNA (BRDN0001147770)
Purpose: 3rd generation lentiviral gRNA plasmid targeting human MPP2
Depositing lab: John Doench & David Root. Depositing organization: Broad Institute. Publication: Optimized sgRNA design to maximize activity and minimize off-target effects of CRISPR-Cas9. Doench JG, Fusi N, Sullender M, Hegde M, Vaimberg EW, Donovan KF, Smith I, Tothova Z, Wilen C, Orchard R, Virgin HW, Listgarten J, Root DE. Nat Biotechnol. 2016 Jan 18. doi: 10.1038/nbt.3437. PubMed 26780180.
Backbone
  Vector backbone: lentiGuide-Puro
  Backbone manufacturer: Zhang Lab (Addgene plasmid # 52963)
  Vector type: Mammalian Expression, Lentiviral, CRISPR
  Selectable markers: Puromycin
Growth in bacteria
  Bacterial resistance: Ampicillin, 100 μg/mL
  Growth temperature: 37°C
  Growth strain: DH5alpha
  Copy number: High Copy
Gene/Insert
  Gene/Insert name: MPP2 (alt names: MPP2; NM_001278370.1)
  gRNA/shRNA sequence: TTAGGCATGCCATGTCGAAG
  Species: H. sapiens (human)
  Entrez Gene: MPP2 (a.k.a. DLG2)
  Promoter: hU6
  Cloning method: Unknown
  Sequencing primers: 5′ U6-F; 3′ pS2-R
Terms and licenses: Academic/Nonprofit Terms; Industry Terms: Not Available to Industry
Depositor comments: The gRNA was designed to target the following Genbank reference sequence(s): NM_001278370.1,NM_001278371.1,NM_001278372.1,NM_001278373.1,NM_001278374.1,NM_001278375.1,NM_001278376.2,NM_001278381.1,NM_005374.4. Note that this plasmid does NOT contain Cas9. It should be used in conjunction with lentiCas9-Blast (Addgene #52962) or otherwise with cell lines already expressing Cas9. Browse the full kinome gRNA library at http://www.addgene.org/pooled-library/broadgpp-human-kinome/ or visit http://www.broadinstitute.org/rnai/public/ for detailed protocols and information.
How to cite: MPP2 gRNA (BRDN0001147770) was a gift from John Doench & David Root (Addgene plasmid # 77809 ; http://n2t.net/addgene:77809 ; RRID:Addgene_77809)
