[The description below was written by a language model from this plasmid's Addgene catalogue record and pLannotate feature annotations shown in this document.]
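Description:
MPP2 gRNA (BRDN0001147770) is a third-generation lentiviral CRISPR guide plasmid built on the lentiGuide-Puro backbone, carrying a single guide RNA directed against human MPP2 (also listed as DLG2). The guide was designed to match multiple annotated MPP2 transcript variants and belongs to a human kinome gRNA collection. In bacteria the roughly 8.3 kb plasmid is maintained at high copy through a ColE1/pUC-type origin and selected with ampicillin via the β-lactamase gene. An f1 origin, an SV40 origin and remnants of lac and phage promoter sequences are also present as backbone elements.

The lentiviral transfer cassette begins with an RSV promoter fused to a truncated HIV-1 5' LTR, which drives Tat-independent production of the genomic RNA. This is followed by the Ψ packaging signal with a partial gag sequence and the Rev response element for Rev-dependent nuclear export. Downstream, the human U6 RNA polymerase III promoter transcribes the targeting spacer joined to the Streptococcus pyogenes Cas9 guide scaffold, with a cPPT/CTS element after it that aids nuclear import of the reverse-transcribed genome. A separate EF-1α core promoter with its intron A expresses puromycin N-acetyltransferase, allowing selection of transduced mammalian cells. A WPRE enhances transcript expression, and a ΔU3 self-inactivating 3' LTR ends the provirus.

The plasmid does not encode Cas9, so it is meant to be paired with a separate Cas9 vector such as lentiCas9-Blast, or used in cells that already express Cas9. Its typical use is loss-of-function disruption of MPP2 in human cells.
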