Features (pLannotate 1.2.2; 29 found; start..end, strand, type, name):
     14..80      +  CDS            small t antigen (fragment): SV40 (simian virus 40) small t antigen
    106..317     +  promoter       EF-1α core promoter: core promoter for human elongation factor EF-1α
    318..1256    +  intron         EF-1α intron A: intron upstream of the start codon of human EF-1α
   1278..1877    +  CDS            PuroR (fragment): puromycin N-acetyltransferase; pac from Streptomyces; confers resistance to puromycin
   1893..2481    +  misc_feature   WPRE: woodchuck hepatitis virus posttranscriptional regulatory element
   2532..2551    +  misc_feature   cPPT/CTS (fragment): central polypurine tract and central termination sequence of HIV-1
   2553..2786    +  LTR            3' LTR (ΔU3): self-inactivating 3' long terminal repeat (LTR) from HIV-1
   2864..2985    +  polyA_signal   SV40 poly(A) signal: SV40 polyadenylation signal
   3025..3160    +  rep_origin     SV40 ori: SV40 origin of replication
   3181..3199    -  promoter       T7 promoter: promoter for bacteriophage T7 RNA polymerase
   3207..3362    +  CDS            lacZα (fragment): LacZα fragment of β-galactosidase; lacZ fragment
   3367..3795    +  rep_origin     f1 ori (sequence partly withheld): f1 bacteriophage origin of replication; arrow indicates direction of (+) strand synthesis
   3848..3952    +  promoter       AmpR promoter: bla
   3953..4813    +  CDS            AmpR: β-lactamase; bla; confers resistance to ampicillin, carbenicillin, and related antibiotics
   4984..5572    +  rep_origin     ori: high-copy-number ColE1/pMB1/pBR322/pUC origin of replication
   5755..5847    +  CDS            lacI (fragment): lac repressor; lacI; The lac repressor binds to the lac operator to inhibit transcription in E. coli. This inhibition can be relieved by adding lactose or isopropyl-β-D-thiogalactopyranoside (IPTG).
   5860..5881    +  protein_bind   CAP binding site: CAP binding activates transcription in the presence of cAMP. E. coli catabolite activator protein
   5896..5926    +  promoter       lac promoter: promoter for the E. coli lac operon
   5934..5950    +  protein_bind   lac operator: The lac repressor binds to the lac operator to inhibit transcription in E. coli. This inhibition can be relieved by adding lactose or isopropyl-β-D-thiogalactopyranoside (IPTG). lac repressor encoded by lacI
   5995..6013    +  promoter       T3 promoter: promoter for bacteriophage T3 RNA polymerase
   6041..6267    +  promoter       RSV promoter: Rous sarcoma virus enhancer/promoter
   6268..6448    +  LTR            5' LTR (truncated): truncated 5' long terminal repeat (LTR) from HIV-1
   6495..6620    +  misc_feature   HIV-1 Ψ: packaging signal of human immunodeficiency virus type 1
   6604..6967    +  CDS            HIV-1 gag (fragment): gag protein from human immunodeficiency virus 1; gag
   7113..7346    +  misc_feature   RRE: The Rev response element (RRE) of HIV-1 allows for Rev-dependent mRNA export from the nucleus to the cytoplasm.
   7723..7749    +  CDS            Rev (fragment): human immunodeficiency virus 1 (HIV-1) Rev protein; rev; enhances nuclear export of unspliced and incompletely spliced viral mRNAs
   7753..7993    +  promoter       U6 promoter: RNA polymerase III promoter for human U6 snRNA
   8023..8098    +  misc_RNA       gRNA scaffold: guide RNA scaffold for the Streptococcus pyogenes CRISPR/Cas9 system
   8154..8271    +  misc_feature   cPPT/CTS: central polypurine tract and central termination sequence of HIV-1
>Addgene plasmid #77809 | MPP2 gRNA (BRDN0001147770) | addgene full sequence | sequence record 188452 | Addgene Assembled Sequence
CCCGGGTGCAAAGATGGATAAAGTTTTAAACAGAGAGGAATCTTTGCAGCTAATGGACCTTCTAGGTCTT
GAAAGGAGTGGGAATTGGCTCCGGTGCCCGTCAGTGGGCAGAGCGCACATCGCCCACAGTCCCCGAGAAG
TTGGGGGGAGGGGTCGGCAATTGATCCGGTGCCTAGAGAAGGTGGCGCGGGGTAAACTGGGAAAGTGATG
TCGTGTACTGGCTCCGCCTTTTTCCCGAGGGTGGGGGAGAACCGTATATAAGTGCAGTAGTCGCCGTGAA
CGTTCTTTTTCGCAACGGGTTTGCCGCCAGAACACAGGTAAGTGCCGTGTGTGGTTCCCGCGGGCCTGGC
CTCTTTACGGGTTATGGCCCTTGCGTGCCTTGAATTACTTCCACCTGGCTGCAGTACGTGATTCTTGATC
CCGAGCTTCGGGTTGGAAGTGGGTGGGAGAGTTCGAGGCCTTGCGCTTAAGGAGCCCCTTCGCCTCGTGC
TTGAGTTGAGGCCTGGCCTGGGCGCTGGGGCCGCCGCGTGCGAATCTGGTGGCACCTTCGCGCCTGTCTC
GCTGCTTTCGATAAGTCTCTAGCCATTTAAAATTTTTGATGACCTGCTGCGACGCTTTTTTTCTGGCAAG
ATAGTCTTGTAAATGCGGGCCAAGATCTGCACACTGGTATTTCGGTTTTTGGGGCCGCGGGCGGCGACGG
GGCCCGTGCGTCCCAGCGCACATGTTCGGCGAGGCGGGGCCTGCGAGCGCGGCCACCGAGAATCGGACGG
GGGTAGTCTCAAGCTGGCCGGCCTGCTCTGGTGCCTGGCCTCGCGCCGCCGTGTATCGCCCCGCCCTGGG
CGGCAAGGCTGGCCCGGTCGGCACCAGTTGCGTGAGCGGAAAGATGGCCGCTTCCCGGCCCTGCTGCAGG
GAGCTCAAAATGGAGGACGCGGCGCTCGGGAGAGCGGGCGGGTGAGTCACCCACACAAAGGAAAAGGGCC
TTTCCGTCCTCAGCCGTCGCTTCATGTGACTCCACGGAGTACCGGGCGCCGTCCAGGCACCTCGATTAGT
TCTCGAGCTTTTGGAGTACGTCGTCTTTAGGTTGGGGGGAGGGGTTTTATGCGATGGAGTTTCCCCACAC
TGAGTGGGTGGAGACTGAAGTTAGGCCAGCTTGGCACTTGATGTAATTCTCCTTGGAATTTGCCCTTTTT
GAGTTTGGATCTTGGTTCATTCTCAAGCCTCAGACAGTGGTTCAAAGTTTTTTTCTTCCATTTCAGGTGT
CGTGACGTACGGCCACCATGACCGAGTACAAGCCCACGGTGCGCCTCGCCACCCGCGACGACGTCCCCAG
GGCCGTACGCACCCTCGCCGCCGCGTTCGCCGACTACCCCGCCACGCGCCACACCGTCGATCCGGACCGC
CACATCGAGCGGGTCACCGAGCTGCAAGAACTCTTCCTCACGCGCGTCGGGCTCGACATCGGCAAGGTGT
GGGTCGCGGACGACGGCGCCGCCGTGGCGGTCTGGACCACGCCGGAGAGCGTCGAAGCGGGGGCGGTGTT
CGCCGAGATCGGCCCGCGCATGGCCGAGTTGAGCGGTTCCCGGCTGGCCGCGCAGCAACAGATGGAAGGC
CTCCTGGCGCCGCACCGGCCCAAGGAGCCCGCGTGGTTCCTGGCCACCGTCGGAGTCTCGCCCGACCACC
AGGGCAAGGGTCTGGGCAGCGCCGTCGTGCTCCCCGGAGTGGAGGCGGCCGAGCGCGCCGGGGTGCCCGC
CTTCCTGGAGACCTCCGCGCCCCGCAACCTCCCCTTCTACGAGCGGCTCGGCTTCACCGTCACCGCCGAC
GTCGAGGTGCCCGAAGGACCGCGCACCTGGTGCATGACCCGCAAGCCCGGTGCCTGAACGCGTTAAGTCG
ACAATCAACCTCTGGATTACAAAATTTGTGAAAGATTGACTGGTATTCTTAACTATGTTGCTCCTTTTAC
GCTATGTGGATACGCTGCTTTAATGCCTTTGTATCATGCTATTGCTTCCCGTATGGCTTTCATTTTCTCC
TCCTTGTATAAATCCTGGTTGCTGTCTCTTTATGAGGAGTTGTGGCCCGTTGTCAGGCAACGTGGCGTGG
TGTGCACTGTGTTTGCTGACGCAACCCCCACTGGTTGGGGCATTGCCACCACCTGTCAGCTCCTTTCCGG
GACTTTCGCTTTCCCCCTCCCTATTGCCACGGCGGAACTCATCGCCGCCTGCCTTGCCCGCTGCTGGACA
GGGGCTCGGCTGTTGGGCACTGACAATTCCGTGGTGTTGTCGGGGAAATCATCGTCCTTTCCTTGGCTGC
TCGCCTGTGTTGCCACCTGGATTCTGCGCGGGACGTCCTTCTGCTACGTCCCTTCGGCCCTCAATCCAGC
GGACCTTCCTTCCCGCGGCCTGCTGCCGGCTCTGCGGCCTCTTCCGCGTCTTCGCCTTCGCCCTCAGACG
AGTCGGATCTCCCTTTGGGCCGCCTCCCCGCGTCGACTTTAAGACCAATGACTTACAAGGCAGCTGTAGA
TCTTAGCCACTTTTTAAAAGAAAAGGGGGGACTGGAAGGGCTAATTCACTCCCAACGAAGACAAGATCTG
CTTTTTGCTTGTACTGGGTCTCTCTGGTTAGACCAGATCTGAGCCTGGGAGCTCTCTGGCTAACTAGGGA
ACCCACTGCTTAAGCCTCAATAAAGCTTGCCTTGAGTGCTTCAAGTAGTGTGTGCCCGTCTGTTGTGTGA
CTCTGGTAACTAGAGATCCCTCAGACCCTTTTAGTCAGTGTGGAAAATCTCTAGCAGTACGTATAGTAGT
TCATGTCATCTTATTATTCAGTATTTATAACTTGCAAAGAAATGAATATCAGAGAGTGAGAGGAACTTGT
TTATTGCAGCTTATAATGGTTACAAATAAAGCAATAGCATCACAAATTTCACAAATAAAGCATTTTTTTC
ACTGCATTCTAGTTGTGGTTTGTCCAAACTCATCAATGTATCTTATCATGTCTGGCTCTAGCTATCCCGC
CCCTAACTCCGCCCATCCCGCCCCTAACTCCGCCCAGTTCCGCCCATTCTCCGCCCCATGGCTGACTAAT
TTTTTTTATTTATGCAGAGGCCGAGGCCGCCTCGGCCTCTGAGCTATTCCAGAAGTAGTGAGGAGGCTTT
TTTGGAGGCCTAGGGACGTACCCAATTCGCCCTATAGTGAGTCGTATTACGCGCGCTCACTGGCCGTCGT
TTTACAACGTCGTGACTGGGAAAACCCTGGCGTTACCCAACTTAATCGCCTTGCAGCACATCCCCCTTTC
GCCAGCTGGCGTAATAGCGAAGAGGCCCGCACCGATCGCCCTTCCCAACAGTTGCGCAGCCTGAATGGCG
AATGGG
[124 nt withheld, positions 3367-3490]
C
[91 nt withheld, positions 3492-3582]
A
[49 nt withheld, positions 3584-3632]
CCTTTGACGTTGGAGTCCACGTTCTTT
[37 nt withheld, positions 3660-3696]
ACCCTATCTCGGTCTATTCTTTTGATTTATAAGGGATTTTGCCGATTTCGGCCTATTGGTTAAAAAATGA
GCTGATTTAACAAAAATTTAACGCGAATTTTAACAAAATATTAACGCTTACAATTTAGGTGGCACTTTTC
GGGGAAATGTGCGCGGAACCCCTATTTGTTTATTTTTCTAAATACATTCAAATATGTATCCGCTCATGAG
ACAATAACCCTGATAAATGCTTCAATAATATTGAAAAAGGAAGAGTATGAGTATTCAACATTTCCGTGTC
GCCCTTATTCCCTTTTTTGCGGCATTTTGCCTTCCTGTTTTTGCTCACCCAGAAACGCTGGTGAAAGTAA
AAGATGCTGAAGATCAGTTGGGTGCACGAGTGGGTTACATCGAACTGGATCTCAACAGCGGTAAGATCCT
TGAGAGTTTTCGCCCCGAAGAACGTTTTCCAATGATGAGCACTTTTAAAGTTCTGCTATGTGGCGCGGTA
TTATCCCGTATTGACGCCGGGCAAGAGCAACTCGGTCGCCGCATACACTATTCTCAGAATGACTTGGTTG
AGTACTCACCAGTCACAGAAAAGCATCTTACGGATGGCATGACAGTAAGAGAATTATGCAGTGCTGCCAT
AACCATGAGTGATAACACTGCGGCCAACTTACTTCTGACAACGATCGGAGGACCGAAGGAGCTAACCGCT
TTTTTGCACAACATGGGGGATCATGTAACTCGCCTTGATCGTTGGGAACCGGAGCTGAATGAAGCCATAC
CAAACGACGAGCGTGACACCACGATGCCTGTAGCAATGGCAACAACGTTGCGCAAACTATTAACTGGCGA
ACTACTTACTCTAGCTTCCCGGCAACAATTAATAGACTGGATGGAGGCGGATAAAGTTGCAGGACCACTT
CTGCGCTCGGCCCTTCCGGCTGGCTGGTTTATTGCTGATAAATCTGGAGCCGGTGAGCGTGGGTCTCGCG
GTATCATTGCAGCACTGGGGCCAGATGGTAAGCCCTCCCGTATCGTAGTTATCTACACGACGGGGAGTCA
GGCAACTATGGATGAACGAAATAGACAGATCGCTGAGATAGGTGCCTCACTGATTAAGCATTGGTAACTG
TCAGACCAAGTTTACTCATATATACTTTAGATTGATTTAAAACTTCATTTTTAATTTAAAAGGATCTAGG
TGAAGATCCTTTTTGATAATCTCATGACCAAAATCCCTTAACGTGAGTTTTCGTTCCACTGAGCGTCAGA
CCCCGTAGAAAAGATCAAAGGATCTTCTTGAGATCCTTTTTTTCTGCGCGTAATCTGCTGCTTGCAAACA
AAAAAACCACCGCTACCAGCGGTGGTTTGTTTGCCGGATCAAGAGCTACCAACTCTTTTTCCGAAGGTAA
CTGGCTTCAGCAGAGCGCAGATACCAAATACTGTTCTTCTAGTGTAGCCGTAGTTAGGCCACCACTTCAA
GAACTCTGTAGCACCGCCTACATACCTCGCTCTGCTAATCCTGTTACCAGTGGCTGCTGCCAGTGGCGAT
AAGTCGTGTCTTACCGGGTTGGACTCAAGACGATAGTTACCGGATAAGGCGCAGCGGTCGGGCTGAACGG
GGGGTTCGTGCACACAGCCCAGCTTGGAGCGAACGACCTACACCGAACTGAGATACCTACAGCGTGAGCT
ATGAGAAAGCGCCACGCTTCCCGAAGGGAGAAAGGCGGACAGGTATCCGGTAAGCGGCAGGGTCGGAACA
GGAGAGCGCACGAGGGAGCTTCCAGGGGGAAACGCCTGGTATCTTTATAGTCCTGTCGGGTTTCGCCACC
TCTGACTTGAGCGTCGATTTTTGTGATGCTCGTCAGGGGGGCGGAGCCTATGGAAAAACGCCAGCAACGC
GGCCTTTTTACGGTTCCTGGCCTTTTGCTGGCCTTTTGCTCACATGTTCTTTCCTGCGTTATCCCCTGAT
TCTGTGGATAACCGTATTACCGCCTTTGAGTGAGCTGATACCGCTCGCCGCAGCCGAACGACCGAGCGCA
GCGAGTCAGTGAGCGAGGAAGCGGAAGAGCGCCCAATACGCAAACCGCCTCTCCCCGCGCGTTGGCCGAT
TCATTAATGCAGCTGGCACGACAGGTTTCCCGACTGGAAAGCGGGCAGTGAGCGCAACGCAATTAATGTG
AGTTAGCTCACTCATTAGGCACCCCAGGCTTTACACTTTATGCTTCCGGCTCGTATGTTGTGTGGAATTG
TGAGCGGATAACAATTTCACACAGGAAACAGCTATGACCATGATTACGCCAAGCGCGCAATTAACCCTCA
CTAAAGGGAACAAAAGCTGGAGCTGCAAGCTTAATGTAGTCTTATGCAATACTCTTGTAGTCTTGCAACA
TGGTAACGATGAGTTAGCAACATGCCTTACAAGGAGAGAAAAAGCACCGTGCATGCCGATTGGTGGAAGT
AAGGTGGTACGATCGTGCCTTATTAGGAAGGCAACAGACGGGTCTGACATGGATTGGACGAACCACTGAA
TTGCCGCATTGCAGAGATATTGTATTTAAGTGCCTAGCTCGATACATAAACGGGTCTCTCTGGTTAGACC
AGATCTGAGCCTGGGAGCTCTCTGGCTAACTAGGGAACCCACTGCTTAAGCCTCAATAAAGCTTGCCTTG
AGTGCTTCAAGTAGTGTGTGCCCGTCTGTTGTGTGACTCTGGTAACTAGAGATCCCTCAGACCCTTTTAG
TCAGTGTGGAAAATCTCTAGCAGTGGCGCCCGAACAGGGACTTGAAAGCGAAAGGGAAACCAGAGGAGCT
CTCTCGACGCAGGACTCGGCTTGCTGAAGCGCGCACGGCAAGAGGCGAGGGGCGGCGACTGGTGAGTACG
CCAAAAATTTTGACTAGCGGAGGCTAGAAGGAGAGAGATGGGTGCGAGAGCGTCAGTATTAAGCGGGGGA
GAATTAGATCGCGATGGGAAAAAATTCGGTTAAGGCCAGGGGGAAAGAAAAAATATAAATTAAAACATAT
AGTATGGGCAAGCAGGGAGCTAGAACGATTCGCAGTTAATCCTGGCCTGTTAGAAACATCAGAAGGCTGT
AGACAAATACTGGGACAGCTACAACCATCCCTTCAGACAGGATCAGAAGAACTTAGATCATTATATAATA
CAGTAGCAACCCTCTATTGTGTGCATCAAAGGATAGAGATAAAAGACACCAAGGAAGCTTTAGACAAGAT
AGAGGAAGAGCAAAACAAAAGTAAGACCACCGCACAGCAAGCGGCCGCTGATCTTCAGACCTGGAGGAGG
AGATATGAGGGACAATTGGAGAAGTGAATTATATAAATATAAAGTAGTAAAAATTGAACCATTAGGAGTA
GCACCCACCAAGGCAAAGAGAAGAGTGGTGCAGAGAGAAAAAAGAGCAGTGGGAATAGGAGCTTTGTTCC
TTGGGTTCTTGGGAGCAGCAGGAAGCACTATGGGCGCAGCGTCAATGACGCTGACGGTACAGGCCAGACA
ATTATTGTCTGGTATAGTGCAGCAGCAGAACAATTTGCTGAGGGCTATTGAGGCGCAACAGCATCTGTTG
CAACTCACAGTCTGGGGCATCAAGCAGCTCCAGGCAAGAATCCTGGCTGTGGAAAGATACCTAAAGGATC
AACAGCTCCTGGGGATTTGGGGTTGCTCTGGAAAACTCATTTGCACCACTGCTGTGCCTTGGAATGCTAG
TTGGAGTAATAAATCTCTGGAACAGATTTGGAATCACACGACCTGGATGGAGTGGGACAGAGAAATTAAC
AATTACACAAGCTTAATACACTCCTTAATTGAAGAATCGCAAAACCAGCAAGAAAAGAATGAACAAGAAT
TATTGGAATTAGATAAATGGGCAAGTTTGTGGAATTGGTTTAACATAACAAATTGGCTGTGGTATATAAA
ATTATTCATAATGATAGTAGGAGGCTTGGTAGGTTTAAGAATAGTTTTTGCTGTACTTTCTATAGTGAAT
AGAGTTAGGCAGGGATATTCACCATTATCGTTTCAGACCCACCTCCCAACCCCGAGGGGACCCAGAGAGG
GCCTATTTCCCATGATTCCTTCATATTTGCATATACGATACAAGGCTGTTAGAGAGATAATTAGAATTAA
TTTGACTGTAAACACAAAGATATTAGTACAAAATACGTGACGTAGAAAGTAATAATTTCTTGGGTAGTTT
GCAGTTTTAAAATTATGTTTTAAAATGGACTATCATATGCTTACCGTAACTTGAAAGTATTTCGATTTCT
TGGCTTTATATATCTTGTGGAAAGGACGAAACACCGTTAGGCATGCCATGTCGAAGGTTTTAGAGCTAGA
AATAGCAAGTTAAAATAAGGCTAGTCCGTTATCAACTTGAAAAAGTGGCACCGAGTCGGTGCTTTTTTAA
GCTTGGCGTAACTAGATCTTGAGACAAATGGCAGTATTCATCCACAATTTTAAAAGAAAAGGGGGGATTG
GGGGGTACAGTGCAGGGGAAAGAATAGTAGACATAATAGCAACAGACATACAAACTAAAGAATTACAAAA
ACAAATTACAAAAATTCAAAATTTTCGGGTTTATTACAGGGACAGCAGAGATCCACTTTGGCGCCGGCTC
GAGGGGG
