>Addgene plasmid #77809 | MPP2 gRNA (BRDN0001147770) | depositor partial sequence | sequence record 145269 | Target Sequence
TTAGGCATGCCATGTCGAAG
