>Addgene plasmid #77809 | MPP2 gRNA (BRDN0001147770) | addgene partial sequence | sequence record 188451 | hU6-F
ACGTAGAAAGTAATAATTTCTTGGGTAGTTTGCAGCTTTTAAAATTATGTTTTAAAATGGACTATCATAT
GCTTACCGTAACTTGAAAGTATTTCGATTTCTTGGCTTTATATATCTTGTGGAAAGGACGAAACACCGTT
AGGCATGCCATGTCGAAGGTTTTAGAGCTAGAAATAGCAAGTTAAAATAAGGCTAGTCCGTTATCAACTT
GAAAAAGTGGCACCGAGTCGGTGCTTTTTTAAGCTTGGCGTAACTAGATCTTGAGACAAATGGCAGTATT
CATCCACAATTTTAAAAGAAAAGGGGGGATTGGGGGGTACAGTGCAGGGGAAAGAATAGTAGACATAATA
GCAACAGACATACAAACTAAAGAATTACAAAAACAAATTACAAAAATTCAAAATTTTCGGGTTTATTACA
GGGACAGCAGAGATCCACTTTGGCGCCGGCTCGAGGGGGCCCGGGTGCAAAGATGGATAAAGTTTTAAAC
AGAGAGGAATCTTTGCAGCTAATGGACCTTCTAGGTCTTGAAAGGAGTGGGAATTGGCTCCGGTGCCCGT
CAGTGGGCAG
